Addgene plasmid #249412: pCAG-mouse Slc9c1-PA
Purpose: Expression vector of mouse SLC9C1 tagged with PA at C-terminus under the CAG promoter
Depositing lab: Masahito Ikawa. Depositing organization: The University of Osaka. Publication: Formation of a complex between TMEM217 and the sodium-proton exchanger SLC9C1 is crucial for mouse sperm motility and male fertility. Iida-Norita R, Miyata H, Ninomiya A, Emori C, Kamoshita M, Pan C, Wang H, Ikawa M. Proc Natl Acad Sci U S A. 2025 Oct 21;122(42):e2513924122. doi: 10.1073/pnas.2513924122. Epub 2025 Oct 15. PubMed 41091759.
Backbone
  Vector backbone: pCAG1.1
  Vector type: Mammalian Expression
Growth in bacteria
  Bacterial resistance: Ampicillin, 100 μg/mL
  Growth temperature: 37°C
  Growth strain: DH5alpha
  Copy number: Unknown
Gene/Insert
  Gene/Insert name: Slc9c1
  Species: M. musculus (mouse)
  Entrez Gene: Slc9c1 (a.k.a. Gm610, NHE-10, Slc9a10, sNHE, spermNHE)
  Promoter: CAG
  Tag / fusion protein: PA (C terminal on backbone)
  Cloning method: Restriction Enzyme; 5′ cloning site SalI (not destroyed); 3′ cloning site NheI (not destroyed)
  Sequencing primers: 5′ GCCTTCTTCTTTTTCCTACAGC
Terms and licenses: Academic/Nonprofit Terms; Industry Terms: Not Available to Industry
How to cite: pCAG-mouse Slc9c1-PA was a gift from Masahito Ikawa (Addgene plasmid # 249412 ; http://n2t.net/addgene:249412 ; RRID:Addgene_249412)
