[The description below was written by a language model from this plasmid's Addgene catalogue record and pLannotate feature annotations shown in this document.]
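Description:
pCAG-mouse Slc9c1-PA is a mammalian expression plasmid of 8,757 nt, built on the pCAG1.1 backbone, that drives expression of mouse SLC9C1 carrying a C-terminal PA epitope tag. It is propagated in E. coli using a high-copy ColE1/pUC-type origin and selected with ampicillin through the β-lactamase (AmpR) gene. The backbone retains pBluescript-derived remnants: an f1 phage origin, T3 and T7 promoters, fragments of lacZα and lacI, and the lac promoter/operator region. These have no role in mammalian expression.

The expression cassette uses the composite CAG promoter, annotated here as its three parts: the human cytomegalovirus immediate-early enhancer, the chicken β-actin promoter, and a chimeric chicken β-actin/rabbit β-globin intron. Together they give strong, broadly active transcription in mammalian cells. The Slc9c1 coding sequence was inserted between SalI and NheI sites, both preserved, and sits just downstream of a short multiple cloning site fragment. The PA tag is supplied by the backbone at the 3′ end of the insert. It is not separately annotated in the feature table, although a short gap between the Slc9c1 CDS and the downstream elements is consistent with its position. Transcripts terminate at a rabbit β-globin polyadenylation signal. The preceding "HBB fragment" annotation most likely reflects β-globin 3′ sequence belonging to this terminator region rather than an expressed protein.

SLC9C1 (also called sNHE or Slc9a10) is a sperm-specific sodium/proton exchanger required for sperm motility and male fertility. The construct provides tagged SLC9C1 for detection or pull-down in transfected cells, and the associated study examined its complex with TMEM217.
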