Features (pLannotate 1.2.2; 18 found; start..end, strand, type, name):
     17..396     +  enhancer       CMV enhancer: human cytomegalovirus immediate early enhancer
    398..673     +  promoter       chicken β-actin promoter: No description available
    674..1688    +  intron         chimeric intron: chimera between introns from chicken β-actin and rabbit β-globin
   1749..1777    +  misc_feature   MCS (fragment): pBluescript multiple cloning site
   1785..5309    +  CDS            Slc9c1: SL9C1_MOUSE - Also known as Gm610, Slc9a10. Experimental evidence at protein level: Swiss-Prot protein existence level 1. Sperm-specific sodium/hydrogen exchanger involved in intracellular pH regulation of spermatozoa. Required for sperm motility and fertility. Involved in sperm cell hyperactivation, a step needed for sperm motility which is essential late in the preparation of sperm for fertilization. Required for the expression and bicarbonate regulation of the soluble adenylyl cyclase (sAC). From Mus musculus (Mouse).
   5361..5432    +  CDS            HBB (fragment): HBB_PONPY - Experimental evidence at transcript level: Swiss-Prot protein existence level 2. Involved in oxygen transport from the lung to the various peripheral tissues. From Pongo pygmaeus (Bornean orangutan).
   5503..5558    +  polyA_signal   β-globin poly(A) signal: rabbit β-globin polyadenylation signal (Gil and Proudfoot, 1987)
   5914..5932    -  promoter       T7 promoter: promoter for bacteriophage T7 RNA polymerase
   5940..6095    +  CDS            lacZα (fragment): LacZα fragment of β-galactosidase; lacZ fragment
   6100..6528    +  rep_origin     f1 ori (sequence partly withheld): f1 bacteriophage origin of replication; arrow indicates direction of (+) strand synthesis
   6581..6685    +  promoter       AmpR promoter: bla
   6686..7546    +  CDS            AmpR: β-lactamase; bla; confers resistance to ampicillin, carbenicillin, and related antibiotics
   7717..8304    +  rep_origin     ori: high-copy-number ColE1/pMB1/pBR322/pUC origin of replication
   8487..8579    +  CDS            lacI (fragment): lac repressor; lacI; The lac repressor binds to the lac operator to inhibit transcription in E. coli. This inhibition can be relieved by adding lactose or isopropyl-β-D-thiogalactopyranoside (IPTG).
   8592..8613    +  protein_bind   CAP binding site: CAP binding activates transcription in the presence of cAMP. E. coli catabolite activator protein
   8628..8658    +  promoter       lac promoter: promoter for the E. coli lac operon
   8666..8682    +  protein_bind   lac operator: The lac repressor binds to the lac operator to inhibit transcription in E. coli. This inhibition can be relieved by adding lactose or isopropyl-β-D-thiogalactopyranoside (IPTG). lac repressor encoded by lacI
   8727..8745    +  promoter       T3 promoter: promoter for bacteriophage T3 RNA polymerase
>Addgene plasmid #249412 | pCAG-mouse Slc9c1-PA | addgene full sequence | sequence record 500723 | Addgene NGS Result
GAGCTCATCGATACTCGACATTGATTATTGACTAGTTATTAATAGTAATCAATTACGGGGTCATTAGTTC
ATAGCCCATATATGGAGTTCCGCGTTACATAACTTACGGTAAATGGCCCGCCTGGCTGACCGCCCAACGA
CCCCCGCCCATTGACGTCAATAATGACGTATGTTCCCATAGTAACGCCAATAGGGACTTTCCATTGACGT
CAATGGGTGGAGTATTTACGGTAAACTGCCCACTTGGCAGTACATCAAGTGTATCATATGCCAAGTACGC
CCCCTATTGACGTCAATGACGGTAAATGGCCCGCCTGGCATTATGCCCAGTACATGACCTTATGGGACTT
TCCTACTTGGCAGTACATCTACGTATTAGTCATCGCTATTACCATGGTCGAGGTGAGCCCCACGTTCTGC
TTCACTCTCCCCATCTCCCCCCCCTCCCCACCCCCAATTTTGTATTTATTTATTTTTTAATTATTTTGTG
CAGCGATGGGGGCGGGGGGGGGGGGGGGGCGCGCCAGGGGGGGGGGGGGGGGGGGAGGGGGGGGGSGGGG
SGAGGSGGAGAGGTGCGGCGGCAGCCAATCAGAGCGGCGCGCTCCGAAAGTTTCCTTTTATGGCGAGGCG
GCGGCGGCGGCGGCCCTATAAAAAGCGAAGCGCGCGGCGGGCGGGAGTCGCTGCGCGCTGCCTTCGCCCC
GTGCCCCGCTCCGCCGCCGCCTCGCGCCGCCCGCCCCGGCTCTGACTGACCGCGTTACTCCCACAGGTGA
GCGGGCGGGACGGCCCTTCTCCTCCGGGCTGTAATTAGCGCTTGGTTTAATGACGGCTTGTTTCTTTTCT
GTGGCTGCGTGAAAGCCTTGAGGGGCTCCGGGAGGGCCCTTTGTGCGGGGGGAGCGGCTCGGGGGGTGCG
TGCGTGTGTGTGTGCGTGGGGAGCGCCGCGTGCGGCTCCGCGCTGCCCGGCGGCTGTGAGCGCTGCGGGC
GCGGCGCGGGGCTTTGTGCGCTCCGCAGTGTGCGCGAGGGGAGCGCGGCCGGGGGCGGTGCCCCGCGGTG
CGGGGGGGGCTGCGAGGGGAACAAAGGCTGCGTGCGGGGTGTGTGCGTGGGGGGGTGAGCAGGGGGTGTG
GGCGCGTCGGTCGGGCTGCAACCCCCCCTGCACCCCCCTCCCCGAGTTGCTGAGCACGGCCCGGCTTCGG
GTGCGGGGCTCCGTACGGGGCGTGGCGCGGGGCTCGCCGTGCCGGGCGGGGGGTGGCGGCAGGTGGGGGT
GCCGGGCGGGGCGGGGCCGCCTCGGGCCGGGGRGGGCTCGGGGGAGGGGCGCGGCGGCCCCCGGAGCGCC
GGCGGCTGTCGAGGCGCGGCGAGCCGCAGCCATTGCCTTTTATGGTAATCGTGCGAGAGGGCGCAGGGAC
TTCCTTTGTCCCAAATCTGTGCGGAGCCGAAATCTGGGAGGCGCCGCCGCACCCCCTCTAGCGGGCGCGG
GGCGAAGCGGTGCGGCGCCGGCAGGAAGGAAATGGGCGGGGAGGGCCTTCGTGCGTCGCCGCGCCGCCGT
CCCCTTCTCCCTCTCCAGCCTCGGGGCTGTCCGCGGGGGGACGGCTGCCTTCGGGGGGGACGGGGCAGGG
CGGGGTTCGGCTTCTGGCGTGTGACCGGCGGCTCTAGCCTCTGCTAACCATGTTCATGCCTTCTTCTTTT
TCCTACAGCTCCTGGGCAACGTGCTGGTTATTGTGCTGTCTCATCATTTTGGCAAATCTAGAGGATCCCT
GCAGGAATTCGATATCAAGCTTGTCGACGCCGCCATGGAAATGGAAGAAATTTCTGAAAATTTAACTGCA
TCCCACAGTATCAAACTGACTAATATGTGGCTGGAACTTCTCAAAAGTGTGTTTCTGAGCACTCCCCAGG
ACCTCCCTGAAATCATCCTGATACTATCTTTGATCTGTACAGTTGGAGCATTTTTGAACATGCATCTGAA
AGATTTTCCAATTCCTCTTCCTGTGATACTATTTTTAATTGGATGCTGTTTTGAAATTCTGAGTTTTGCA
TCAACCCAGATCCAGATATATGCAGATGCCATACAGTGGATGGATCCAGACATATTCTTTGGTATATTCA
CACCAGTGATTATCTTTAATGTTGCCTTCGACATGGATATATACATGCTTCAAAAGTTATTTTGGCAGAT
ACTAGTAATTACAATTCCTGGATTTCTGATTAATTACACCTTAATACTTTGGTATCTGCAGTCTGTGAAT
AAATTATCTTTGAAGACTGTCCCCTGGTTACTATTTTCAGCTGTTCTTATAAGTTCAGATCCTATGCTTA
CTTCAGCCTCCATAAGAGACCTTGGTCTTTCTAGAAGCCTCACAAATTTAATTAATGGAGAGAGTCTACT
GACCTCAGTGTTATCCTTAGTTATATATAGTGGTGTTGTGCATATCAGATTCAAGTCAAAGAGTGTGAAC
CACACCCTAGCCCACAAGGTCATGTCTACAGCTTGGTCGTATATTGTTGAAAGCTTCATTACTGGAATCG
TATTTACAAAAGTGATTCAGTTATGGATGGCCACCATCTTTGGTGATGATGTCAACCACATCACTCTCAT
CTTCTCAGTTTTATACCTCATCTTCTATGTTTGTGAACTAGTTGGAATGTCTGGAATATTTACTCTGGCC
ACCATAGGACTTTTTCTAAATTCTACAAGCTTTAAACCAGGAGTTGAAGCATTTCTGCTCGAATTCTGGA
ACTGCCTGTCTTTTATTGGTTTTCTTATGGTGTTCACTTTCATTGGACTTCTAATCCCTGCACACACATA
CTTACATATATCATTTTCTGATGTATATTATTCATTAAATATCTACTTCACACTGATTGTTTTAAGACTT
TTGGTCTTTCTGCTAATGAGCCCCATCTTGTCTCGACTTGGTCACGGGTTCAGCTGGCGCTGGGCGTTCA
TCATGGTCTGGAGTGAAATGAAAGGAACACCGAACATAAATATGGCGCTCCTGCTTGCCTACTCGGACAT
TTCTCTCGGTTCTGAGAGGGAAAGATCTCAAATACTATTTCATGGAGTGTCAGTATGTGTAATTACCCTG
ATTGTCAATAGATTTATTTTGCCAATGGCAGTTACTAAACTAGGTCTTCGTGATGTCACATCAACAAAAT
ATAAATCGGTTTATTATACATTCCAACACTTTCAAGAGCTAACCAAATCTACAGCCATGGCACTCAAATT
TGACAAAGATCTTGCTAATGCTGACTGGAACATGGTTGACAATGCAATTATACTTCAAAATCCATATGCA
ATGAACCAAGAAGAAATAACAGAGCATCAGAAGGTGAAATGTCCAGATTGCAACAAGGAAATAGATGAGA
CCCTCAACATTGAAGCCATGGAGCTGACCAACAGACGTCTCCTGTCAGCACAGATAGCGAGCTACCAACG
ACAGTACAGGAATGAGGTTCTGTCCCAGAGTGCAGTGCAGGTGTTGGTAGGCGCAGCTGGAAGCTTTGGT
GAGAAGAAGGGAGAATATATGAGTCCTGAGAATATAAAGAATTTTTCAGAAAGCAAAAAACTCCTCTCCT
TTCTTAGAAAATTACTACTCAACTGGGTGTATAATACTAAAAAAGATAAAGGGGTTCCATCAAGATACAT
GTTTCTTCATGCATGCCATAGAATAGTCTTCACAAATGAATTTGAATATACTGGATACCTTGTGGTATTA
ATGAGCACATATCCTATGATAATCTGTTGGATTTCCCGACTAAAAGACATCTATGACAACGAGATAAAGT
GTGCTAACTACTATTTTCTTGCCTTCTATATTCTAGAGGCTCTACTTAAGGTGGCAGCAATGAGGAAGGA
ATTTTTTTCACACACCTGGCTCCTGTTTGAGCTGGGGATTACCTTAGTCGGCGTCCTAGATATAATACTT
ATCGAAACAGACTCCATTAGTTACAATTTTGACTTAACTGAGACTGTGGTCTTCATGAACGTGATTCGAC
TCCTTCGTATACTGCGCATCTTGAAGCTTGTAACACCAAAACTGCTGCAAATCATAGACAAAAGGATGAG
CCAGCAGATATCATTTCGGTATTCTATACTGAAAGGCTATGTCCAAGGGGAAATGGATGTACTGAATATA
ATTGATCAGATTGCAAGTTCCAAACAGACTAAACAGATATTGTTAAAGCGGGTAATGAGGAATATGGAAC
ATGCTATGAAAGAGCTAGGCTACTTAGAGTATGACCATCCGGAAATCGCTGTCACTATGAAAACCAAGGA
GGAGATTAATGTCATGCTCAATATGGCCAGAGAAATTGTCAAGGCTTTCAGGTCCAAAGGAATTATACAC
AAGGTGGAAGGCACTGAGATTAACAAGTTAATCATGGCCAAAAAGATCCAGGTGCTTGATCTGCAGTCTG
TTATCCAGCCATTTAATGTTGAAGAAGCCCCGTGCAATATCCCATGGCTTAGTGAAGATCCTGAAGCCAT
AACCTTTATTCAGGAAAAAGCAAAAGTTGTAACATTTGACTGTGGAAATAACATATTTGAAGAAGGTGAT
GAGCCAGAAGGAATCTATGTAATAATTTCAGGCATGGTTAAGCTTAAAAGGTCAAAACCACACCTGGAGA
TGGAAAGAGTATCCGCAGAGTCAGAGATTAAAATTCATCCACTGCCCCACACAGAGTACCTGCTCAGCGG
GGAGATAATAGGAGAGTTAAACTGTCTGACTAAAGAACGGATGCAATATTCTGCCACCTGCAAAACTGTT
GTGGAGACATATTTTATTCCCATTAGCCACTTGTATGAAGGCTTTGAAAAAAGATGTCCTAACATGAAAC
ATAAAATGTGGCAAAAAATCGGACTTGCCATTACTGCCCAAAAGATCCGAGAACACTTATCTTTTGAGGA
CTGGAACTACAAGCTGCAGTTGAAACTCTGCAATGCCTTCATAAGAGACATCCCCAAGTCCATGAAAACT
GACATCTATGACGAAACGGTAACCCACGTTGTCCTCATCCATGGATCTGCTGAGGACTGCCAGCTGCGAA
AAATTTATAAGGCGCCTTTCCTAATTCCTGTGACGTGCCATCAGATACAAGGCATGGAAGACTTCACAAA
AGTGATGATTATTCAAACTTCAATTGCTGTAAGAAAATTCAGATGGAATGTAAGAAAGTACATCCCACCT
CGAAGAATTTCGATGAAACCAGATTCTGAAAGAGAATCTTTTGAAACATTGGATGAAACCTCTGAAGAGG
ACAATGGTAAGAAAGAGAATCAAGAAAATGAGGAATTGATAGAAGAGAATATTAACATCGCTAGCGGCGT
TGCCATGCCAGGTGCCGAAGATGATGTGGTGTAAATCGAGACTCCTCAGGTGCAGGCTGCCTATCAGAAG
GTGGTGGCTGGTGTGGCCAATGCCCTGGCTCACAAATACCACTGAGATCTTTTTCCCTCTGCCAAAAATT
ATGGGGACATCATGAAGCCCCTTGAGCATCTGACTTCTGGCTAATAAAGGAAATTTATTTTCATTGCAAT
AGTGTGTTGGAATTTTTTGTGTCTCTCACTCGGAAGGACATATGGGAGGGCAAATCATTTAAAACATCAG
AATGAGTATTTGGTTTAGAGTTTGGCAACATATGCCCATATGCTGGCTGCCATGAACAAAGGTTGGCTAT
AAAGAGGTCATCAGTATATGAAACAGCCCCCTGCTGTCCATTCCTTATTCCATAGAAAAGCCTTGACTTG
AGGTTAGATTTTTTTTATATTTTGTTTTGTGTTATTTTTTTCTTTAACATCCCTAAAATTTTCCTTACAT
GTTTTACTAGCCAGATTTTTCCTCCTCTCCTGACTACTCCCAGTCATAGCTGTCCCTCTTCTCTTATGAA
GATCCCTCGACTTAATTAAGGTACCCAATTCGCCCTATAGTGAGTCGTATTACGCGCGCTCACTGGCCGT
CGTTTTACAACGTCGTGACTGGGAAAACCCTGGCGTTACCCAACTTAATCGCCTTGCAGCACATCCCCCT
TTCGCCAGCTGGCGTAATAGCGAAGAGGCCCGCACCGATCGCCCTTCCCAACAGTTGCGCAGCCTGAATG
GCGAATGGG
[124 nt withheld, positions 6100-6223]
C
[91 nt withheld, positions 6225-6315]
A
[49 nt withheld, positions 6317-6365]
CCTTTGACGTTGGAGTCCACGTTCTTT
[37 nt withheld, positions 6393-6429]
ACCCTATCTCGGTCTATTCTTTTGATTTATAAGGGATTTTGCCGATTTCGGCCTATTGGTTAAAAAATGA
GCTGATTTAACAAAAATTTAACGCGAATTTTAACAAAATATTAACGCTTACAATTTAGGTGGCACTTTTC
GGGGAAATGTGCGCGGAACCCCTATTTGTTTATTTTTCTAAATACATTCAAATATGTATCCGCTCATGAG
ACAATAACCCTGATAAATGCTTCAATAATATTGAAAAAGGAAGAGTATGAGTATTCAACATTTCCGTGTC
GCCCTTATTCCCTTTTTTGCGGCATTTTGCCTTCCTGTTTTTGCTCACCCAGAAACGCTGGTGAAAGTAA
AAGATGCTGAAGATCAGTTGGGTGCACGAGTGGGTTACATCGAACTGGATCTCAACAGCGGTAAGATCCT
TGAGAGTTTTCGCCCCGAAGAACGTTTTCCAATGATGAGCACTTTTAAAGTTCTGCTATGTGGCGCGGTA
TTATCCCGTATTGACGCCGGGCAAGAGCAACTCGGTCGCCGCATACACTATTCTCAGAATGACTTGGTTG
AGTACTCACCAGTCACAGAAAAGCATCTTACGGATGGCATGACAGTAAGAGAATTATGCAGTGCTGCCAT
AACCATGAGTGATAACACTGCGGCCAACTTACTTCTGACAACGATCGGAGGACCGAAGGAGCTAACCGCT
TTTTTGCACAACATGGGGGATCATGTAACTCGCCTTGATCGTTGGGAACCGGAGCTGAATGAAGCCATAC
CAAACGACGAGCGTGACACCACGATGCCTGTAGCAATGGCAACAACGTTGCGCAAACTATTAACTGGCGA
ACTACTTACTCTAGCTTCCCGGCAACAATTAATAGACTGGATGGAGGCGGATAAAGTTGCAGGACCACTT
CTGCGCTCGGCCCTTCCGGCTGGCTGGTTTATTGCTGATAAATCTGGAGCCGGTGAGCGTGGGTCTCGCG
GTATCATTGCAGCACTGGGGCCAGATGGTAAGCCCTCCCGTATCGTAGTTATCTACACGACGGGGAGTCA
GGCAACTATGGATGAACGAAATAGACAGATCGCTGAGATAGGTGCCTCACTGATTAAGCATTGGTAACTG
TCAGACCAAGTTTACTCATATATACTTTAGATTGATTTAAAACTTCATTTTTAATTTAAAAGGATCTAGG
TGAAGATCCTTTTTGATAATCTCATGACCAAAATCCCTTAACGTGAGTTTTCGTTCCACTGAGCGTCAGA
CCCCGTAGAAAAGATCAAAGGATCTTCTTGAGATCCTTTTTTTCTGCGCGTAATCTGCTGCTTGCAAACA
AAAAAACCACCGCTACCAGCGGTGGTTTGTTTGCCGGATCAAGAGCTACCAACTCTTTTTCCGAAGGTAA
CTGGCTTCAGCAGAGCGCAGATACCAAATACTGTTCTTCTAGTGTAGCCGTAGTTAGGCCACCACTTCAA
GAACTCTGTAGCACCGCCTACATACCTCGCTCTGCTAATCCTGTTACCAGTGGCTGCTGCCAGTGGCGAT
AAGTCGTGTCTTACCGGGTTGGACTCAAGACGATAGTTACCGGATAAGGCGCAGCGGTCGGGCTGAACGG
GGGGTTCGTGCACACAGCCCAGCTTGGAGCGAACGACCTACACCGAACTGAGATACCTACAGCGTGAGCT
ATGAGAAAGCGCCACGCTTCCCGAAGGGAGAAAGGCGGACAGGTATCCGGTAAGCGGCAGGGTCGGAACA
GGAGAGCGCACGAGGGAGCTTCCAGGGGGAAACGCCTGGTATCTTTATAGTCCTGTCGGGTTTCGCCACC
TCTGACTTGAGGTCGATTTTTGTGATGCTCGTCAGGGGGGCGGAGCCTATGGAAAAACGCCAGCAACGCG
GCCTTTTTACGGTTCCTGGCCTTTTGCTGGCCTTTTGCTCACATGTTCTTTCCTGCGTTATCCCCTGATT
CTGTGGATAACCGTATTACCGCCTTTGAGTGAGCTGATACCGCTCGCCGCAGCCGAACGACCGAGCGCAG
CGAGTCAGTGAGCGAGGAAGCGGAAGAGCGCCCAATACGCAAACCGCCTCTCCCCGCGCGTTGGCCGATT
CATTAATGCAGCTGGCACGACAGGTTTCCCGACTGGAAAGCGGGCAGTGAGCGCAACGCAATTAATGTGA
GTTAGCTCACTCATTAGGCACCCCAGGCTTTACACTTTATGCTTCCGGCTCGTATGTTGTGTGGAATTGT
GAGCGGATAACAATTTCACACAGGAAACAGCTATGACCATGATTACGCCAAGCGCGCAATTAACCCTCAC
TAAAGGGAACAAAAGCTG
